Addgene plasmid #148349: pnEA-NpM-CeeIF4G_315-491opt_AB
Purpose: Bacterial Expression of CeeIF4G_315-491opt
Depositing lab: Elisa Izaurralde. Depositing organization: Max Planck Institute for Developmental Biology. Publication: Mextli proteins use both canonical bipartite and novel tripartite binding modes to form eIF4E complexes that display differential sensitivity to 4E-BP regulation. Peter D, Weber R, Kone C, Chung MY, Ebertsch L, Truffault V, Weichenrieder O, Igreja C, Izaurralde E. Genes Dev. 2015 Sep 1;29(17):1835-49. doi: 10.1101/gad.269068.115. Epub 2015 Aug 20. PubMed 26294658.
Backbone
  Vector backbone: Unknown
  Vector type: Bacterial Expression
Growth in bacteria
  Bacterial resistance: Ampicillin, 100 μg/mL
  Growth temperature: 37°C
  Growth strain: DH5alpha
  Copy number: Low Copy
Gene/Insert
  Gene/Insert name: CeeIF4G_315-491opt
  Species: C. elegans (nematode)
  Entrez Gene: ifg-1
  Cloning method: Unknown
Terms and licenses: Academic/Nonprofit Terms; Industry Terms: Not Available to Industry
Depositor comments: Geneart clone of Ce eIF4G, codon optimized for Expression in E.coli. (sequence according to Uniprot.: Q21531) Plasmids from this collection were made available to the research community and donated after the lab closed. Please note that the sequence provided by the depositing laboratory may be theoretical/predicted or based on Sanger sequencing results. There may be discrepancies between sequencing results obtained by Addgene and the depositor sequence. If an Addgene verified sequence is not available, please contact before placing your order to request that our lab fully sequence the plasmid.
How to cite: pnEA-NpM-CeeIF4G_315-491opt_AB was a gift from Elisa Izaurralde (Addgene plasmid # 148349 ; http://n2t.net/addgene:148349 ; RRID:Addgene_148349)
