[The description below was written by a language model from this plasmid's Addgene catalogue record and pLannotate feature annotations shown in this document.]
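Description:
pnEA-NpM-CeeIF4G_315-491opt_AB is a 7,371-nt bacterial expression plasmid for producing a fragment of Caenorhabditis elegans eIF4G (gene ifg-1), which the name indicates spans residues 315–491, in E. coli. The catalogue lists the backbone as unknown, but the annotated features show a pET-like, pBR322-derived architecture. It has a ColE1/pMB1-type origin accompanied by the bom region and the rop gene, which is consistent with the recorded low copy number. An AmpR (β-lactamase) cassette provides ampicillin selection. There are also several disrupted remnants of the tetracycline resistance gene and its promoter, which are non-functional leftovers of the parental vector.

The expression cassette consists of a T7 promoter followed by a lac operator and the phage T7 gene 10 ribosome binding site, with a T7 terminator downstream. A plasmid-borne lacI gene supplies the repressor, so expression should be IPTG-inducible in hosts that provide T7 RNA polymerase. The open reading frame begins with a cytosolic maltose binding protein lacking its signal sequence, giving an N-terminal MBP fusion that usually aids solubility and affinity purification. The eIF4G insert itself was not annotated. It presumably occupies the unannotated interval between the MBP coding region and the terminator-proximal elements, where a short match to a T7 gene 10-derived sequence is also flagged. According to the depositor, the insert is a synthetic gene codon-optimised for E. coli, and the deposited sequence may be theoretical. Any linker or protease cleavage site between MBP and the insert is not recorded. The associated study examined eIF4E complexes and their binding partners, so the construct was probably used to make recombinant protein for biochemical or structural work.
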