Features (pLannotate 1.2.2; 19 found; start..end, strand, type, name):
    104..208     +  promoter       AmpR promoter: bla
    209..1069    +  CDS            AmpR: β-lactamase; bla; confers resistance to ampicillin, carbenicillin, and related antibiotics
   1240..1828    +  rep_origin     ori: high-copy-number ColE1/pMB1/pBR322/pUC origin of replication
   2014..2156    -  misc_feature   bom: basis of mobility region from pBR322
   2258..2449    -  CDS            rop: Rop protein, which maintains plasmids at low copy number; rop
   2466..2846    +  CDS            YPB1_ECOLX: Protein predicted: Swiss-Prot protein existence level 4. From Escherichia coli.
   3088..3712    -  CDS            TcR (fragment): tetracycline efflux protein; tet; confers resistance to tetracycline
   3727..3748    -  protein_bind   CAP binding site: CAP binding activates transcription in the presence of cAMP. E. coli catabolite activator protein
   3761..4843    -  CDS            lacI: lac repressor; lacI; The lac repressor binds to the lac operator to inhibit transcription in E. coli. This inhibition can be relieved by adding lactose or isopropyl-β-D-thiogalactopyranoside (IPTG).
   4844..4921    -  promoter       lacI promoter: lacI
   4929..5208    -  CDS            TcR (fragment): tetracycline efflux protein; tet; confers resistance to tetracycline
   5230..5248    +  promoter       T7 promoter: promoter for bacteriophage T7 RNA polymerase
   5249..5273    +  protein_bind   lac operator: The lac repressor binds to the lac operator to inhibit transcription in E. coli. This inhibition can be relieved by adding lactose or isopropyl-β-D-thiogalactopyranoside (IPTG). lac repressor encoded by lacI
   5288..5310    +  RBS            RBS: efficient ribosome binding site from bacteriophage T7 gene 10 (Olins and Rangwala, 1989)
   5321..6417    +  CDS            MBP (fragment): maltose binding protein from E. coli; malE (mutated); This version of the gene does not encode a signal sequence, so MBP will remain in the cytosol.
   7055..7104    +  CDS            SET1 (fragment): solubility-enhancement tag derived from T7 phage gene 10B
   7112..7159    +  terminator     T7 terminator: transcription terminator for bacteriophage T7 RNA polymerase
   7182..7286    -  CDS            TcR (fragment): tetracycline efflux protein; tet; confers resistance to tetracycline
   7334..7362    -  promoter       tet promoter: E. coli promoter for tetracycline efflux protein gene
>Addgene plasmid #148349 | pnEA-NpM-CeeIF4G_315-491opt_AB | depositor full sequence | sequence record 290797 | Full Sequence
TTCTTGAAGACGAAAGGGCCTCGTGATACGCCTATTTTTATAGGTTAATGTCATGATAATAATGGTTTCT
TAGACGTCAGGTGGCACTTTTCGGGGAAATGTGCGCGGAACCCCTATTTGTTTATTTTTCTAAATACATT
CAAATATGTATCCGCTCATGAGACAATAACCCTGATAAATGCTTCAATAATATTGAAAAAGGAAGAGTAT
GAGTATTCAACATTTCCGTGTCGCCCTTATTCCCTTTTTTGCGGCATTTTGCCTTCCTGTTTTTGCTCAC
CCAGAAACGCTGGTGAAAGTAAAAGATGCTGAAGATCAGTTGGGTGCACGAGTGGGTTACATCGAACTGG
ATCTCAACAGCGGTAAGATCCTTGAGAGTTTTCGCCCCGAAGAACGTTTTCCAATGATGAGCACTTTTAA
AGTTCTGCTATGTGGCGCGGTATTATCCCGTGTTGACGCCGGGCAAGAGCAACTCGGTCGCCGCATACAC
TATTCTCAGAATGACTTGGTTGAGTACTCACCAGTCACAGAAAAGCATCTTACGGATGGCATGACAGTAA
GAGAATTATGCAGTGCTGCCATAACCATGAGTGATAACACTGCGGCCAACTTACTTCTGACAACGATCGG
AGGACCGAAGGAGCTAACCGCTTTTTTGCACAACATGGGGGATCATGTAACTCGCCTTGATCGTTGGGAA
CCGGAGCTGAATGAAGCCATACCAAACGACGAGCGTGACACCACGATGCCTGCAGCAATGGCAACAACGT
TGCGCAAACTATTAACTGGCGAACTACTTACTCTAGCTTCCCGGCAACAATTAATAGACTGGATGGAGGC
GGATAAAGTTGCAGGACCACTTCTGCGCTCGGCCCTTCCGGCTGGCTGGTTTATTGCTGATAAATCTGGA
GCCGGTGAGCGTGGGTCTCGCGGTATCATTGCAGCACTGGGGCCAGATGGTAAGCCCTCCCGTATCGTAG
TTATCTACACGACGGGGAGTCAGGCAACTATGGATGAACGAAATAGACAGATCGCTGAGATAGGTGCCTC
ACTGATTAAGCATTGGTAACTGTCAGACCAAGTTTACTCATATATACTTTAGATTGATTTAAAACTTCAT
TTTTAATTTAAAAGGATCTAGGTGAAGATCCTTTTTGATAATCTCATGACCAAAATCCCTTAACGTGAGT
TTTCGTTCCACTGAGCGTCAGACCCCGTAGAAAAGATCAAAGGATCTTCTTGAGATCCTTTTTTTCTGCG
CGTAATCTGCTGCTTGCAAACAAAAAAACCACCGCTACCAGCGGTGGTTTGTTTGCCGGATCAAGAGCTA
CCAACTCTTTTTCCGAAGGTAACTGGCTTCAGCAGAGCGCAGATACCAAATACTGTCCTTCTAGTGTAGC
CGTAGTTAGGCCACCACTTCAAGAACTCTGTAGCACCGCCTACATACCTCGCTCTGCTAATCCTGTTACC
AGTGGCTGCTGCCAGTGGCGATAAGTCGTGTCTTACCGGGTTGGACTCAAGACGATAGTTACCGGATAAG
GCGCAGCGGTCGGGCTGAACGGGGGGTTCGTGCACACAGCCCAGCTTGGAGCGAACGACCTACACCGAAC
TGAGATACCTACAGCGTGAGCTATGAGAAAGCGCCACGCTTCCCGAAGGGAGAAAGGCGGACAGGTATCC
GGTAAGCGGCAGGGTCGGAACAGGAGAGCGCACGAGGGAGCTTCCAGGGGGAAACGCCTGGTATCTTTAT
AGTCCTGTCGGGTTTCGCCACCTCTGACTTGAGCGTCGATTTTTGTGATGCTCGTCAGGGGGGCGGAGCC
TATGGAAAAACGCCAGCAACGCGGCCTTTTTACGGTTCCTGGCCTTTTGCTGGCCTTTTGCTCACATGTT
CTTTCCTGCGTTATCCCCTGATTCTGTGGATAACCGTATTACCGCCTTTGAGTGAGCTGATACCGCTCGC
CGCAGCCGAACGACCGAGCGCAGCGAGTCAGTGAGCGAGGAAGCGGAAGAGCGCCTGATGCGGTATTTTC
TCCTTACGCATCTGTGCGGTATTTCACACCGCATATATGGTGCACTCTCAGTACAATCTGCTCTGATGCC
GCATAGTTAAGCCAGTATACACTCCGCTATCGCTACGTGACTGGGTCATGGCTGCGCCCCGACACCCGCC
AACACCCGCTGACGCGCCCTGACGGGCTTGTCTGCTCCCGGCATCCGCTTACAGACAAGCTGTGACCGTC
TCCGGGAGCTGCATGTGTCAGAGGTTTTCACCGTCATCACCGAAACGCGCGAGGCAGCTGCGGTAAAGCT
CATCAGCGTGGTCGTGAAGCGATTCACAGATGTCTGCCTGTTCATCCGCGTCCAGCTCGTTGAGTTTCTC
CAGAAGCGTTAATGTCTGGCTTCTGATAAAGCGGGCCATGTTAAGGGCGGTTTTTTCCTGTTTGGTCACT
GATGCCTCCGTGTAAGGGGGATTTCTGTTCATGGGGGTAATGATACCGATGAAACGAGAGAGGATGCTCA
CGATACGGGTTACTGATGATGAACATGCCCGGTTACTGGAACGTTGTGAGGGTAAACAACTGGCGGTATG
GATGCGGCGGGACCAGAGAAAAATCACTCAGGGTCAATGCCAGCGCTTCGTTAATACAGATGTAGGTGTT
CCACAGGGTAGCCAGCAGCATCCTGCGATGCAGATCCGGAACATAATGGTGCAGGGCGCTGACTTCCGCG
TTTCCAGACTTTACGAAACACGGAAACCGAAGACCATTCATGTTGTTGCTCAGGTCGCAGACGTTTTGCA
GCAGCAGTCGCTTCACGTTCGCTCGCGTATCGGTGATTCATTCTGCTAACCAGTAAGGCAACCCCGCCAG
CCTAGCCGGGTCCTCAACGACAGGAGCACGATCATGCGCACCCGTGGCCAGGACCCAACGCTGCCCGAGA
TGCGCCGCGTGCGGCTGCTGGAGATGGCGGACGCGATGGATATGTTCTGCCAAGGGTTGGTTTGCGCATT
CACAGTTCTCCGCAAGAATTGATTGGCTCCAATTCTTGGAGTGGTGAATCCGTTAGCGAGGTGCCGCCGG
CTTCCATTCAGGTCGAGGTGGCCCGGCTCCATGCACCGCGACGCAACGCGGGGAGGCAGACAAGGTATAG
GGCGGCGCCTACAATCCATGCCAACCCGTTCCATGTGCTCGCCGAGGCGGCATAAATCGCCGTGACGATC
AGCGGTCCAGTGATCGAAGTTAGGCTGGTAAGAGCCGCGAGCGATCCTTGAAGCTGTCCCTGATGGTCGT
CATCTACCTGCCTGGACAGCATGGCCTGCAACGCGGGCATCCCGATGCCGCCGGAAGCGAGAAGAATCAT
AATGGGGAAGGCCATCCAGCCTCGCGTCGCGAACGCCAGCAAGACGTAGCCCAGCGCGTCGGCCGCCATG
CCGGCGATAATGGCCTGCTTCTCGCCGAAACGTTTGGTGGCGGGACCAGTGACGAAGGCTTGAGCGAGGG
CGTGCAAGATTCCGAATACCGCAAGCGACAGGCCGATCATCGTCGCGCTCCAGCGAAAGCGGTCCTCGCC
GAAAATGACCCAGAGCGCTGCCGGCACCTGTCCTACGAGTTGCATGATAAAGAAGACAGTCATAAGTGCG
GCGACGATAGTCATGCCCCGCGCCCACCGGAAGGAGCTGACTGGGTTGAAGGCTCTCAAGGGCATCGGTC
GAGATCCCGGTGCCTAATGAGTGAGCTAACTTACATTAATTGCGTTGCGCTCACTGCCCGCTTTCCAGTC
GGGAAACCTGTCGTGCCAGCTGCATTAATGAATCGGCCAACGCGCGGGGAGAGGCGGTTTGCGTATTGGG
CGCCAGGGTGGTTTTTCTTTTCACCAGTGAGACGGGCAACAGCTGATTGCCCTTCACCGCCTGGCCCTGA
GAGAGTTGCAGCAAGCGGTCCACGCTGGTTTGCCCCAGCAGGCGAAAATCCTGTTTGATGGTGGTTAACG
GCGGGATATAACATGAGCTGTCTTCGGTATCGTCGTATCCCACTACCGAGATATCCGCACCAACGCGCAG
CCCGGACTCGGTAATGGCGCGCATTGCGCCCAGCGCCATCTGATCGTTGGCAACCAGCATCGCAGTGGGA
ACGATGCCCTCATTCAGCATTTGCATGGTTTGTTGAAAACCGGACATGGCACTCCAGTCGCCTTCCCGTT
CCGCTATCGGCTGAATTTGATTGCGAGTGAGATATTTATGCCAGCCAGCCAGACGCAGACGCGCCGAGAC
AGAACTTAATGGGCCCGCTAACAGCGCGATTTGCTGGTGACCCAATGCGACCAGATGCTCCACGCCCAGT
CGCGTACCGTCTTCATGGGAGAAAATAATACTGTTGATGGGTGTCTGGTCAGAGACATCAAGAAATAACG
CCGGAACATTAGTGCAGGCAGCTTCCACAGCAATGGCATCCTGGTCATCCAGCGGATAGTTAATGATCAG
CCCACTGACGCGTTGCGCGAGAAGATTGTGCACCGCCGCTTTACAGGCTTCGACGCCGCTTCGTTCTACC
ATCGACACCACCACGCTGGCACCCAGTTGATCGGCGCGAGATTTAATCGCCGCGACAATTTGCGACGGCG
CGTGCAGGGCCAGACTGGAGGTGGCAACGCCAATCAGCAACGACTGTTTGCCCGCCAGTTGTTGTGCCAC
GCGGTTGGGAATGTAATTCAGCTCCGCCATCGCCGCTTCCACTTTTTCCCGCGTTTTCGCAGAAACGTGG
CTGGCCTGGTTCACCACGCGGGAAACGGTCTGATAAGAGACACCGGCATACTCTGCGACATCGTATAACG
TTACTGGTTTCACATTCACCACCCTGAATTGACTCTCTTCCGGGCGCTATCATGCCATACCGCGAAAGGT
TTTGCGCCATTCGATGGTGTCCGGGATCTCGACGCTCTCCCTTATGCGACTCCTGCATTAGGAAGCAGCC
CAGTAGTAGGTTGAGGCCGTTGAGCACCGCCGCCGCAAGGAATGGTGCATGCAAGGAGATGGCGCCCAAC
AGTCCCCCGGCCACGGGGCCTGCCACCATACCCACGCCGAAACAAGCGCTCATGAGCCCGAAGTGGCGAG
CCCGATCTTCCCCATCGGTGATGTCGGCGATATAGGCGCCAGCAACCGCACCTGTGGCGCCGGTGATGCC
GGCCACGATGCGTCCGGCGTAGAGGATCGAGATCTCGATCCCGCGAAATTAATACGACTCACTATAGGGG
AATTGTGAGCGGATAACAATTCCCCACTAGTAATAATTTTGTTTAACTTTAAGAAGGAGATATACCATGG
AAACTGAAGAAGGTAAACTGGTAATCTGGATTAACGGCGATAAAGGCTATAACGGTCTCGCTGAAGTCGG
TAAGAAATTCGAGAAAGATACCGGAATTAAAGTCACCGTTGAGCATCCGGATAAACTGGAAGAGAAATTC
CCACAGGTTGCGGCAACTGGCGATGGCCCTGACATTATCTTCTGGGCACACGACCGCTTTGGTGGCTACG
CTCAATCTGGCCTGTTGGCTGAAATCACCCCGGACAAAGCGTTCCAGGACAAGCTGTATCCGTTTACCTG
GGATGCCGTACGTTACAACGGCAAGCTGATTGCTTACCCGATCGCTGTTGAAGCGTTATCGCTGATTTAT
AACAAAGACCTGCTGCCGAACCCGCCAAAAACCTGGGAAGAGATCCCGGCGCTGGATAAAGAACTGAAAG
CGAAAGGTAAGAGCGCCCTGATGTTCAACCTGCAAGAACCGTACTTCACCTGGCCGCTGATTGCTGCTGA
CGGGGGTTATGCGTTCAAGTATGAAAACGGCAAGTACGACATTAAAGACGTGGGCGTGGATAACGCTGGC
GCGAAAGCGGGTCTGACCTTCCTGGTTGACCTGATTAAAAACAAACACATGAATGCAGACACCGATTACT
CCATCGCAGAAGCTGCCTTTAATAAAGGCGAAACAGCGATGACCATCAACGGCCCGTGGGCATGGTCCAA
CATCGACACCAGCAAAGTGAATTATGGTGTAACGGTACTGCCGACCTTCAAGGGTCAACCATCCAAACCG
TTCGTTGGCGTGCTGAGCGCAGGTATTAACGCCGCCAGTCCGAACAAAGAGCTGGCAAAAGAGTTCCTCG
AAAACTATCTGCTGACTGATGAAGGTCTGGAAGCGGTTAATAAAGACAAACCGCTGGGTGCCGTAGCGCT
GAAGTCTTACGAGGAAGAGTTGGCGAAAGATCCACGTATTGCCGCCACGATGGAAAACGCCCAGAAAGGT
GAAATCATGCCGAACATCCCGCAGATGTCCGCTTTCTGGTATGCCGTGCGTACTGCGGTGATCAACGCCG
CCAGCGGTCGTCAGACTGTCGATGAAGCCCTTAAAGACGCGCAGACTGGTACCGGCAGCGGCCTGGAAGT
TCTGTTCCAGGGGCCCCATATGACCGATGACGATAAATTCGAAGAAAACGATGAACGTGAAAGCACACCG
GATGTTGCAGATAGCAGCACCGAAAAAACACCGGAAGAACTGGAAATTGAAAAAGCACAGAAAGAAGCCG
AAGAAATCGAGAAAAAAAAACTGCGTGAAGAGGCACTGGAAAAACGTATTGAAGAACTGATTCTGGCAGG
TAGCGCAGTTATTAGTGATGGCACCTTTGGTCGTGATTTTATGGTTACCATTCGCGAGATCGAAAAAGTT
TTTAGCCGTACCCCGTGTCCGCTGAGTCCGGCACAGCTGGCAGATTTTGGTCTGGATATCAAAACCATGC
GTGTGAGCGATAACAAAAAACCGAATTTTACCCCGAATTGGGCCAATAAAGGTGGTAATCGTCAGCAGGT
TCCGTATCGTGGTCGTACCACCACCGATGGCACCGGTCGTGGTGGTCAGCAGCAGCGTGATCGTATGCAT
AATAAACGTCCGCCTGTTGTTCGTCCGAGCATTGAACGTGTTCAGCGTGTTACCCTGCCGAGCTAATAAC
TCGAGCTTAAGCAATTGGGATCCTAATAGTCTAGAGCTAGCCCTAGGAGATCCGGCTGCTAACAAAGCCC
GAAAGGAAGCTGAGTTGGCTGCTGCCACCGCTGAGCAATAACTAGCATAACCCCTTGGGGCCTCTAAACG
GGTCTTGAGGGGTTTTTTGCTGAAAGGAGGAACTATATCCGGATATCCCGCAAGAGGCCCGGCAGTACCG
GCATAACCAAGCCTATGCCTACAGCATCCAGGGTGACGGTGCCGAGGATGACGATGAGCGCATTGTTAGA
TTTCATACACGGTGCCTGACTGCGTTAGCAATTTAACTGTGATAAACTACCGCATTAAAGCTTATCGATG
ATAAGCTGTCAAACATGAGAA
